Addgene plasmid #112677: pOTTC1032 - pAAV EF1a Nuc-flox(mCherry)-EGFP
Purpose: An AAV vector that expresses a Cre-dependent nuclear-localized Red to Green Fluorescent protein
Depositing lab: Brandon Harvey. Depositing organization: National Institute on Drug Abuse (NIDA). Publication: Neuron-Specific Genome Modification in the Adult Rat Brain Using CRISPR-Cas9 Transgenic Rats. Back S, Necarsulmer J, Whitaker LR, Coke LM, Koivula P, Heathward EJ, Fortuno LV, Zhang Y, Yeh CG, Baldwin HA, Spencer MD, Mejias-Aponte CA, Pickel J, Hoffman AF, Spivak CE, Lupica CR, Underhill SM, Amara SG, Domanskyi A, Anttila JE, Airavaara M, Hope BT, Hamra FK, Richie CT, Harvey BK. Neuron. 2019 Feb 8. pii: S0896-6273(19)30062-5. doi: 10.1016/j.neuron.2019.01.035. PubMed 30792150.
Backbone
  Vector backbone: pOTTC407
  Backbone manufacturer: NIDA OTTC
  Backbone size w/o insert (bp): 5500
  Total vector size (bp): 6937
  Vector type: AAV
Growth in bacteria
  Bacterial resistance: Ampicillin, 100 μg/mL
  Growth temperature: 30°C
  Growth strain: NEB Stable
  Copy number: Low Copy
Gene/Insert
  Gene/Insert name: Nuclear-localized floxed-mCherry EGFP
  Promoter: EF1a
  Tag / fusion protein: Nuclear localization signal (N terminal on insert)
  Cloning method: Ligation Independent Cloning
  Sequencing primers: 5′ EF1a F1; 3′ WPRE R1
Terms and licenses: Academic/Nonprofit Terms; Industry Terms: Not Available to Industry
How to cite: pOTTC1032 - pAAV EF1a Nuc-flox(mCherry)-EGFP was a gift from Brandon Harvey (Addgene plasmid # 112677 ; http://n2t.net/addgene:112677 ; RRID:Addgene_112677) For viral preps, please replace (Addgene plasmid # 112677) in the above sentence with: (Addgene viral prep # 112677-AAV1), (Addgene viral prep # 112677-AAV2), (Addgene viral prep # 112677-AAV5), (Addgene viral prep # 112677-AAV8), (Addgene viral prep # 112677-AAV9), or (Addgene viral prep # 112677-AAVrg)
