[The description below was written by a language model from this plasmid's Addgene catalogue record and pLannotate feature annotations shown in this document.]
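Description:
pOTTC1032 - pAAV EF1a Nuc-flox(mCherry)-EGFP is an adeno-associated virus transfer plasmid of about 6.9 kb, built on the pOTTC407 backbone, that carries a Cre-dependent, nuclear-localized red-to-green fluorescent reporter. The expression cassette is flanked by AAV2 inverted terminal repeats, which allow the intervening DNA to be packaged into AAV particles. The annotation detects the upstream ITR only as short fragments, whereas the downstream ITR is called in full. In bacteria the plasmid is maintained through a ColE1/pUC-type origin and selected with ampicillin via the β-lactamase gene. An f1 phage origin and small remnants of pBR322 bom and rop sequences are also present. The catalogue lists it as low copy, grown in a recombination-deficient stable strain, as is usual for ITR-containing plasmids.

The human EF-1α promoter drives a transcript that begins with an SV40 large T antigen nuclear localization signal, followed by a loxP site, the mCherry coding sequence, a second loxP site in the same orientation, and then EGFP. Without Cre, translation yields nuclear mCherry, and EGFP downstream is presumably not expressed. When Cre is present, recombination between the two direct loxP sites excises mCherry and brings EGFP next to the NLS, so labelled nuclei switch permanently from red to green. A WPRE element boosts transcript stability and expression, and the human growth hormone polyadenylation signal terminates the message.

The construct serves as a two-colour indicator of Cre activity: red marks transduced cells and green marks those that have undergone recombination. The associated publication concerns neuron-specific genome modification in the adult rat brain, and the vector is offered as viral preparations in several serotypes, including a retrograde capsid.
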