Features (pLannotate 1.2.2; 20 found; start..end, strand, type, name):
     12..39      +  repeat_region  AAV2 ITR (fragment): inverted terminal repeat of adeno-associated virus serotype 2 inverted
     68..95      +  repeat_region  AAV2 ITR (fragment): inverted terminal repeat of adeno-associated virus serotype 2 inverted
    158..224     +  CDS            small t antigen (fragment): SV40 (simian virus 40) small t antigen
    231..1409    +  promoter       EF-1α promoter: strong constitutive promoter for human elongation factor EF-1α
   1488..1508    +  CDS            SV40 NLS: nuclear localization signal of SV40 (simian virus 40) large T antigen
   1509..1542    +  protein_bind   loxP: Cre-mediated recombination occurs in the 8-bp core sequence (GCATACAT). Cre recombinase
   1551..2258    +  CDS            mCherry: mCherry is a basic (constitutively fluorescent) red fluorescent protein published in 2004, derived from Discosoma sp.. It is reported to be a very rapidly-maturing monomer with low acid sensitivity.
   2277..2310    +  protein_bind   loxP: Cre-mediated recombination occurs in the 8-bp core sequence (GCATACAT). Cre recombinase
   2313..3029    +  CDS            EGFP: the original enhanced GFP (Yang et al., 1996) mammalian codon-optimized
   3030..3054    +  misc_feature   MCS (fragment): pBluescript multiple cloning site
   3054..3642    +  misc_feature   WPRE: woodchuck hepatitis virus posttranscriptional regulatory element
   3674..4150    +  polyA_signal   hGH poly(A) signal: human growth hormone polyadenylation signal
   4190..4330    +  repeat_region  AAV2 ITR: inverted terminal repeat of adeno-associated virus serotype 2 inverted
   4335..4386    -  misc_feature   bom (fragment): basis of mobility region from pBR322
   4405..4860    +  rep_origin     f1 ori (sequence partly withheld): f1 bacteriophage origin of replication; arrow indicates direction of (+) strand synthesis
   4861..4910    -  misc_feature   bom (fragment): basis of mobility region from pBR322
   5012..5047    -  CDS            rop (fragment): Rop protein, which maintains plasmids at low copy number; rop
   5142..5246    +  promoter       AmpR promoter: bla
   5247..6107    +  CDS            AmpR: β-lactamase; bla; confers resistance to ampicillin, carbenicillin, and related antibiotics
   6278..6866    +  rep_origin     ori: high-copy-number ColE1/pMB1/pBR322/pUC origin of replication
>Addgene plasmid #112677 | pOTTC1032 - pAAV EF1a Nuc-flox(mCherry)-EGFP | addgene full sequence | sequence record 237606 | Addgene NGS Result
CCTGCAGGCAGCTGCGCGCTCGCTCGCTCACTGAGGCCGCCCGGGCGTCGGGCGACCTTTGGTCGCCCGG
CCTCAGTGAGCGAGCGAGCGCGCAGAGAGGGAGTGGCCAACTCCATCACTAGGGGTTCCTGCGGCCGCAC
GCGTAAGCTTTGCAAAGATGGATAAAGTTTTAAACAGAGAGGAATCTTTGCAGCTAATGGACCTTCTAGG
TCTTGAAAGGAGTGGGAATTGGCTCCGGTGCCCGTCAGTGGGCAGAGCGCACATCGCCCACAGTCCCCGA
GAAGTTGGGGGGAGGGGTCGGCAATTGAACCGGTGCCTAGAGAAGGTGGCGCGGGGTAAACTGGGAAAGT
GATGTCGTGTACTGGCTCCGCCTTTTTCCCGAGGGTGGGGGAGAACCGTATATAAGTGCAGTAGTCGCCG
TGAACGTTCTTTTTCGCAACGGGTTTGCCGCCAGAACACAGGTAAGTGCCGTGTGTGGTTCCCGCGGGCC
TGGCCTCTTTACGGGTTATGGCCCTTGCGTGCCTTGAATTACTTCCACCTGGCTGCAGTACGTGATTCTT
GATCCCGAGCTTCGGGTTGGAAGTGGGTGGGAGAGTTCGAGGCCTTGCGCTTAAGGAGCCCCTTCGCCTC
GTGCTTGAGTTGAGGCCTGGCCTGGGCGCTGGGGCCGCCGCGTGCGAATCTGGTGGCACCTTCGCGCCTG
TCTCGCTGCTTTCGATAAGTCTCTAGCCATTTAAAATTTTTGATGACCTGCTGCGACGCTTTTTTTCTGG
CAAGATAGTCTTGTAAATGCGGGCCAAGATCTGCACACTGGTATTTCGGTTTTTGGGGCCGCGGGCGGCG
ACGGGGCCCGTGCGTCCCAGCGCACATGTTCGGCGAGGCGGGGCCTGCGAGCGCGGCCACCGAGAATCGG
ACGGGGGTAGTCTCAAGCTGGCCGGCCTGCTCTGGTGCCTGGCCTCGCGCCGCCGTGTATCGCCCCGCCC
TGGGCGGCAAGGCTGGCCCGGTCGGCACCAGTTGCGTGAGCGGAAAGATGGCCGCTTCCCGGCCCTGCTG
CAGGGAGCTCAAAATGGAGGACGCGGCGCTCGGGAGAGCGGGCGGGTGAGTCACCCACACAAAGGAAAAG
GGCCTTTCCGTCCTCAGCCGTCGCTTCATGTGACTCCACGGAGTACCGGGCGCCGTCCAGGCACCTCGAT
TAGTTCTCGAGCTTTTGGAGTACGTCGTCTTTAGGTTGGGGGGAGGGGTTTTATGCGATGGAGTTTCCCC
ACACTGAGTGGGTGGAGACTGAAGTTAGGCCAGCTTGGCACTTGATGTAATTCTCCTTGGAATTTGCCCT
TTTTGAGTTTGGATCTTGGTTCATTCTCAAGCCTCAGACAGTGGTTCAAAGTTTTTTTCTTCCATTTCAG
GTGTCGTGAGGTACCAGATCTGCCACCATGGGATCCGACCCAAAAAAGAAGCGCAAGGTAGACCCCAAGA
AGAAGCGCAAGGTAGATCCAAAAAAGAAGAGAAAGGTAATAACTTCGTATAGCATACATTATACGAAGTT
ATCCGTTAACATGGTGAGCAAGGGCGAGGAGGATAACATGGCCATCATCAAGGAGTTCATGCGCTTCAAG
GTGCACATGGAGGGCTCCGTGAACGGCCACGAGTTCGAGATCGAGGGCGAGGGCGAGGGCCGCCCCTACG
AGGGCACCCAGACCGCCAAGCTGAAGGTGACCAAGGGTGGCCCCCTGCCCTTCGCCTGGGACATCCTGTC
CCCTCAGTTCATGTACGGCTCCAAGGCCTACGTGAAGCACCCCGCCGACATCCCCGACTACTTGAAGCTG
TCCTTCCCCGAGGGCTTCAAGTGGGAGCGCGTGATGAACTTCGAGGACGGCGGCGTGGTGACCGTGACCC
AGGACTCCTCCCTGCAGGACGGCGAGTTCATCTACAAGGTGAAGCTGCGCGGCACCAACTTCCCCTCCGA
CGGCCCCGTAATGCAGAAGAAGACCATGGGCTGGGAGGCCTCCTCCGAGCGGATGTACCCCGAGGACGGC
GCCCTGAAGGGCGAGATCAAGCAGAGGCTGAAGCTGAAGGACGGCGGCCACTACGACGCTGAGGTCAAGA
CCACCTACAAGGCCAAGAAGCCCGTGCAGCTGCCCGGCGCCTACAACGTCAACATCAAGTTGGACATCAC
CTCCCACAACGAGGACTACACCATCGTGGAACAGTACGAACGCGCCGAGGGCCGCCACTCCACCGGCGGC
ATGGACGAGCTGTACAAGTAATGATAAGTTAACCGGATAACTTCGTATAGCATACATTATACGAAGTTAT
CCGTGAGCAAGGGCGAGGAGCTGTTCACCGGGGTGGTGCCCATCCTGGTCGAGCTGGACGGCGACGTAAA
CGGCCACAAGTTCAGCGTGTCCGGCGAGGGCGAGGGCGATGCCACCTACGGCAAGCTGACCCTGAAGTTC
ATCTGCACCACCGGCAAGCTGCCCGTGCCCTGGCCCACCCTCGTGACCACCCTGACCTACGGCGTGCAGT
GCTTCAGCCGCTACCCCGACCACATGAAGCAGCACGACTTCTTCAAGTCCGCCATGCCCGAAGGCTACGT
CCAGGAACGCACCATCTTCTTCAAGGACGACGGCAACTACAAGACCCGCGCCGAGGTGAAGTTCGAGGGC
GACACCCTGGTGAACCGCATCGAGCTGAAGGGCATCGACTTCAAGGAGGACGGCAACATCCTGGGGCACA
AGCTGGAGTACAACTACAACAGCCACAACGTCTATATCATGGCCGACAAGCAGAAGAACGGCATCAAGGT
GAACTTCAAGATCCGCCACAACATCGAGGACGGCAGCGTGCAGCTCGCCGACCACTACCAGCAGAACACC
CCCATCGGCGACGGCCCCGTGCTGCTGCCCGACAACCACTACCTGAGCACCCAGTCCGCCCTGAGCAAAG
ACCCCAACGAGAAGCGCGATCACATGGTCCTGCTGGAGTTCGTGACCGCCGCCGGGATCACTCTCGGCAT
GGACGAGCTGTACAAGTAAGAATTCGATATCAAGCTTATCGATAATCAACCTCTGGATTACAAAATTTGT
GAAAGATTGACTGGTATTCTTAACTATGTTGCTCCTTTTACGCTATGTGGATACGCTGCTTTAATGCCTT
TGTATCATGCTATTGCTTCCCGTATGGCTTTCATTTTCTCCTCCTTGTATAAATCCTGGTTGCTGTCTCT
TTATGAGGAGTTGTGGCCCGTTGTCAGGCAACGTGGCGTGGTGTGCACTGTGTTTGCTGACGCAACCCCC
ACTGGTTGGGGCATTGCCACCACCTGTCAGCTCCTTTCCGGGACTTTCGCTTTCCCCCTCCCTATTGCCA
CGGCGGAACTCATCGCCGCCTGCCTTGCCCGCTGCTGGACAGGGGCTCGGCTGTTGGGCACTGACAATTC
CGTGGTGTTGTCGGGGAAATCATCGTCCTTTCCTTGGCTGCTCGCCTATGTTGCCACCTGGATTCTGCGC
GGGACGTCCTTCTGCTACGTCCCTTCGGCCCTCAATCCAGCGGACCTTCCTTCCCGCGGCCTGCTGCCGG
CTCTGCGGCCTCTTCCGCGTCTTCGCCTTCGCCCTCAGACGAGTCGGATCTCCCTTTGGGCCGCCTCCCC
GCATCGATACCGAGCGCTGCTCGAGAGATCTACGGGTGGCATCCCTGTGACCCCTCCCCAGTGCCTCTCC
TGGCCCTGGAAGTTGCCACTCCAGTGCCCACCAGCCTTGTCCTAATAAAATTAAGTTGCATCATTTTGTC
TGACTAGGTGTCCTTCTATAATATTATGGGGTGGAGGGGGGTGGTATGGAGCAAGGGGCAAGTTGGGAAG
ACAACCTGTAGGGCCTGCGGGGTCTATTGGGAACCAAGCTGGAGTGCAGTGGCACAATCTTGGCTCACTG
CAATCTCCGCCTCCTGGGTTCAAGCGATTCTCCTGCCTCAGCCTCCCGAGTTGTTGGGATTCCAGGCATG
CATGACCAGGCTCAGCTAATTTTTGTTTTTTTGGTAGAGACGGGGTTTCACCATATTGGCCAGGCTGGTC
TCCAACTCCTAATCTCAGGTGATCTACCCACCTTGGCCTCCCAAATTGCTGGGATTACAGGCGTGAACCA
CTGCTCCCTTCCCTGTCCTTCTGATTTTGTAGGTAACCACGTGCGGACCGAGCGGCCGCAGGAACCCCTA
GTGATGGAGTTGGCCACTCCCTCTCTGCGCGCTCGCTCGCTCACTGAGGCCGGGCGACCAAAGGTCGCCC
GACGCCCGGGCTTTGCCCGGGCGGCCTCAGTGAGCGAGCGAGCGCGCAGCTGCCTGCAGGGGCGCCTGAT
GCGGTATTTTCTCCTTACGCATCTGTGCGGTATTTCACACCGCATA
[95 nt withheld, positions 4387-4481]
T
[46 nt withheld, positions 4483-4528]
C
[141 nt withheld, positions 4530-4670]
CCTTTGACGTTGGAGTCCACGTTCTTT
[37 nt withheld, positions 4698-4734]
ACTCTATCTCGGGCTATTCTTTTGATTTATAAGGGATTTTGCCGATTTCGGTCTATTGGTTAAAAAATGA
GCTGATTTAACAAAAATTTAACGCGAATTTTAACAAAATATTAACGTTTACAATTTTATGGTGCACTCTC
AGTACAATCTGCTCTGATGCCGCATAGTTAAGCCAGCCCCGACACCCGCCAACACCCGCTGACGCGCCCT
GACGGGCTTGTCTGCTCCCGGCATCCGCTTACAGACAAGCTGTGACCGTCTCCGGGAGCTGCATGTGTCA
GAGGTTTTCACCGTCATCACCGAAACGCGCGAGACGAAAGGGCCTCGTGATACGCCTATTTTTATAGGTT
AATGTCATGATAATAATGGTTTCTTAGACGTCAGGTGGCACTTTTCGGGGAAATGTGCGCGGAACCCCTA
TTTGTTTATTTTTCTAAATACATTCAAATATGTATCCGCTCATGAGACAATAACCCTGATAAATGCTTCA
ATAATATTGAAAAAGGAAGAGTATGAGTATTCAACATTTCCGTGTCGCCCTTATTCCCTTTTTTGCGGCA
TTTTGCCTTCCTGTTTTTGCTCACCCAGAAACGCTGGTGAAAGTAAAAGATGCTGAAGATCAGTTGGGTG
CACGAGTGGGTTACATCGAACTGGATCTCAACAGCGGTAAGATCCTTGAGAGTTTTCGCCCCGAAGAACG
TTTTCCAATGATGAGCACTTTTAAAGTTCTGCTATGTGGCGCGGTATTATCCCGTATTGACGCCGGGCAA
GAGCAACTCGGTCGCCGCATACACTATTCTCAGAATGACTTGGTTGAGTACTCACCAGTCACAGAAAAGC
ATCTTACGGATGGCATGACAGTAAGAGAATTATGCAGTGCTGCCATAACCATGAGTGATAACACTGCGGC
CAACTTACTTCTGACAACGATCGGAGGACCGAAGGAGCTAACCGCTTTTTTGCACAACATGGGGGATCAT
GTAACTCGCCTTGATCGTTGGGAACCGGAGCTGAATGAAGCCATACCAAACGACGAGCGTGACACCACGA
TGCCTGTAGCAATGGCAACAACGTTGCGCAAACTATTAACTGGCGAACTACTTACTCTAGCTTCCCGGCA
ACAATTAATAGACTGGATGGAGGCGGATAAAGTTGCAGGACCACTTCTGCGCTCGGCCCTTCCGGCTGGC
TGGTTTATTGCTGATAAATCTGGAGCCGGTGAGCGTGGGTCTCGCGGTATCATTGCAGCACTGGGGCCAG
ATGGTAAGCCCTCCCGTATCGTAGTTATCTACACGACGGGGAGTCAGGCAACTATGGATGAACGAAATAG
ACAGATCGCTGAGATAGGTGCCTCACTGATTAAGCATTGGTAACTGTCAGACCAAGTTTACTCATATATA
CTTTAGATTGATTTAAAACTTCATTTTTAATTTAAAAGGATCTAGGTGAAGATCCTTTTTGATAATCTCA
TGACCAAAATCCCTTAACGTGAGTTTTCGTTCCACTGAGCGTCAGACCCCGTAGAAAAGATCAAAGGATC
TTCTTGAGATCCTTTTTTTCTGCGCGTAATCTGCTGCTTGCAAACAAAAAAACCACCGCTACCAGCGGTG
GTTTGTTTGCCGGATCAAGAGCTACCAACTCTTTTTCCGAAGGTAACTGGCTTCAGCAGAGCGCAGATAC
CAAATACTGTTCTTCTAGTGTAGCCGTAGTTAGGCCACCACTTCAAGAACTCTGTAGCACCGCCTACATA
CCTCGCTCTGCTAATCCTGTTACCAGTGGCTGCTGCCAGTGGCGATAAGTCGTGTCTTACCGGGTTGGAC
TCAAGACGATAGTTACCGGATAAGGCGCAGCGGTCGGGCTGAACGGGGGGTTCGTGCACACAGCCCAGCT
TGGAGCGAACGACCTACACCGAACTGAGATACCTACAGCGTGAGCTATGAGAAAGCGCCACGCTTCCCGA
AGGGAGAAAGGCGGACAGGTATCCGGTAAGCGGCAGGGTCGGAACAGGAGAGCGCACGAGGGAGCTTCCA
GGGGGAAACGCCTGGTATCTTTATAGTCCTGTCGGGTTTCGCCACCTCTGACTTGAGCGTCGATTTTTGT
GATGCTCGTCAGGGGGGCGGAGCCTATGGAAAAACGCCAGCAACGCGGCCTTTTTACGGTTCCTGGCCTT
TTGCTGGCCTTTTGCTCACATGT
